Addgene plasmid #57563: dEos-Golgi-4
Purpose: Localization: Golgi, Excitation: 505 / 569, Emission: 516 / 581
Depositing lab: Michael Davidson. Depositing organization: Florida State University, Tallahassee.
Backbone
  Vector backbone: dEos
  Backbone size w/o insert (bp): 4750
  Vector type: Mammalian Expression
  Selectable markers: Neomycin (select with G418)
Growth in bacteria
  Bacterial resistance: Kanamycin, 50 μg/mL
  Growth temperature: 37°C
  Growth strain: DH5alpha
  Copy number: High Copy
Gene/Insert
  Gene/Insert name: Golgi (alt name: NM_001497.3)
  Species: H. sapiens (human)
  Mutation: aa 1-82 of NM_001497.3
  Entrez Gene: B4GALT1 (a.k.a. B4GAL-T1, CDG2D, CLDLFIB, GGTB2, GT1, GTB, beta4Gal-T1)
  Promoter: CMV
  Tag / fusion protein: dEos
  Cloning method: Unknown
  Sequencing primers: 5′ CMV-F; 3′ SV40pA-R
Terms and licenses: Academic/Nonprofit Terms; Industry Terms
Depositor comments: . Excitation = 505 / 569; Emission = 516 / 581
How to cite: dEos-Golgi-4 was a gift from Michael Davidson (Addgene plasmid # 57563 ; http://n2t.net/addgene:57563 ; RRID:Addgene_57563)
