[The description below was written by a language model from this plasmid's Addgene catalogue record.]
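Description:
dEos-Golgi-4 is a mammalian expression plasmid that targets the photoconvertible fluorescent protein dEos to the Golgi apparatus. It is built on a dEos vector backbone of about 4.75 kb (excluding the insert), is maintained as a high-copy plasmid in E. coli under kanamycin selection, and carries a neomycin resistance marker so that transfected mammalian cells can be selected with G418. No feature table accompanies the record, so the origin of replication and the exact layout of the resistance cassette are not stated. The use of an SV40 polyA reverse sequencing primer suggests that an SV40 polyadenylation signal lies downstream of the expression cassette.

The insert encodes amino acids 1–82 of human B4GALT1 (beta-1,4-galactosyltransferase 1), expressed from the CMV promoter as a fusion with dEos. This N-terminal portion of the enzyme is widely used as a Golgi-targeting sequence, since it includes the membrane anchor region that retains the protein in the Golgi, and here it carries the fluorescent protein to that organelle. The record does not say which end of dEos is fused to the targeting sequence or what linker joins them; the "4" in the name may refer to linker length, but this is not documented.

The listed spectral values reflect the two states of Eos-type proteins: a green form (excitation 505 nm, emission 516 nm) and a red form after photoconversion (excitation 569 nm, emission 581 nm). The construct is therefore suited to live-cell labelling of the Golgi, and to experiments that exploit photoconversion, such as optical highlighting and tracking of Golgi membrane populations.
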