>Addgene plasmid #57563 | dEos-Golgi-4 | depositor partial sequence | sequence record 88709 | insert sequence
ACGTCAGATCCGCTAGCATGAGGCTTCGGGAGCCGCTCCTGAGCGGCAGCGCCGCGATGCCAGGCGCGTC
CCTACAGCGGGCCTGCCGCCTGCTCGTGGCCGTCTGCGCTCTGCACCTTGGCGTCACCCTCGTTTACTAC
CTGGCTGGCCGCGACCTGAGCCGCCTGCCCCAACTGGTCGGAGTCTCCACACCGCTGCAGGGCGGCTCGA
ACAGTGCCGCCGCCATCGGGCAGTCCTCCGGGGAGCTCCGGACCGGAGGGGCCAAGGATCCCGAGAGTGC
GATTAAGCCAGACATGAAGATCAACCTCCGTATGGAAGGCAACGTAAACGGGCACCACTTTGTGATCGAC
GGAGATGGTACAGGCAAGCCTTTTGAGGGAAAACAGAGTATGGATCTTGAAGTCAAAGAGGGCGGACCTC
TGCCTTTTGCCTTTGATATCCTGACCACTGCATTCCATTACGGCAACAGGGTATTCGCCGAATATCCAGA
CCACATACAAGACTATTTTAAGCAGTCGTTTCCTAAGGGGTATTCGTGGGAACGAAGCTTGACTTTCGAA
GACGGGGGCATTTGCATTGCCAGAAACGACATAACAATGGAAGGGGACACTTTCTATAATAAAGTTCGAT
TTCACGGTGTAAACTTTCCCGCCAATGGTCCAGTTATGCAGAAGAAGACGCTGAAATGGGAGCCCTCCAC
TGAGAAAATGTATGTGCGTGATGGAGTGCTGACGGGTGATATTCACATGGCTTTGTTGCTTGAAGGAAAT
GCCCATTACCGATGTGACTTCAGAACTACTTACAAAGCTAAGGAGAAGGGTGTCAAGTTACCAGGCTACC
ACTTTGTGGACCACTGCATTGAGATTTTAAGCCATGACAAAGATTACAACAAGGTTAAGCTGTATGAGCA
TGCTGTTGCTCATTCTGGATTGCCTGACAATGCCAGACGATAAGCGGCCGCGACTCTAGATCATAATCAG
CCATACCACATTTGTAGAGGTTTTACTTGCTTTAAAAACCTCCCACACTCCCCC
